Addgene plasmid #26529: MG-155
Depositing lab: David Baltimore. Depositing organization: California Institute of Technology. Publication: Sustained expression of microRNA-155 in hematopoietic stem cells causes a myeloproliferative disorder. O'Connell RM, Rao DS, Chaudhuri AA, Boldin MP, Taganov KD, Nicoll J, Paquette RL, Baltimore D. J Exp Med. 2008 Mar 17. 205(3):585-94. 10.1084/jem.20072108 PubMed 18299402.
Backbone
  Vector backbone: pMIG-w
  Backbone manufacturer: Addgene plasmid 12282
  Backbone size w/o insert (bp): 6500
  Vector type: Mammalian Expression, Retroviral
Growth in bacteria
  Bacterial resistance: Ampicillin, 100 μg/mL
  Growth temperature: 37°C
  Growth strain: DH5alpha
  Copy number: Unknown
Gene/Insert
  Gene/Insert name: miR-155 (alt name: BIC (part of Exon3))
  Species: H. sapiens (human)
  Insert size (bp): 500
  Entrez Gene: MIR155 (a.k.a. MIRN155, miRNA155, mir-155)
  Tag / fusion protein: eGFP (N terminal on backbone)
  Cloning method: Restriction Enzyme; 5′ cloning site NotI (not destroyed); 3′ cloning site XhoI (not destroyed)
  Sequencing primers: 5′ pLXSN-5; 3′ MSCV-rev
Terms and licenses: Academic/Nonprofit Terms; Industry Terms: Not Available to Industry
Depositor comments: MG155 was derived originally from pMIG-w. The GFP and IRES were removed using BglII and HindIII, and a new cassette with eGFP (about 700 bps) followed by a miR-155 sequence (about 500 bps with flanking Not1 and XhoI sites) was cloned in using BamHI (destroying the BglII site) and HindIII. This results in a 7 kb plasmid.
How to cite: MG-155 was a gift from David Baltimore (Addgene plasmid # 26529 ; http://n2t.net/addgene:26529 ; RRID:Addgene_26529)
