[The description below was written by a language model from this plasmid's Addgene catalogue record.]
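Description:
MG-155 is a retroviral mammalian expression plasmid of about 7 kb, derived from the MSCV-type vector pMIG-w. It is propagated in E. coli under ampicillin selection; the record does not list its copy number or give a feature map. The depositor notes explain how it was built. The original IRES and GFP segment of pMIG-w was excised with BglII and HindIII. It was replaced, via BamHI (destroying the BglII site) and HindIII, by a new cassette of roughly 700 bp of eGFP followed by an approximately 500 bp human miR-155 sequence. This microRNA fragment corresponds to part of exon 3 of the BIC non-coding transcript, the host gene for MIR155. It is flanked by NotI and XhoI sites that remain intact, so the hairpin-containing segment can in principle be exchanged.

Although the catalogue lists eGFP as an N-terminal "tag", miR-155 is not a protein. The arrangement is better understood as a single transcript carrying the eGFP coding sequence upstream of the microRNA precursor region. eGFP therefore marks transduced cells, while the downstream sequence is available for processing into mature miR-155. The promoter is not stated explicitly; in vectors of this family expression is normally driven by the retroviral long terminal repeat, which together with the packaging signal allows the cassette to be packaged into retroviral particles and integrated into target cells. The associated publication concerns sustained miR-155 expression in hematopoietic stem cells and the resulting myeloproliferative disorder, which indicates the vector's use for stable, GFP-trackable overexpression of miR-155 in hematopoietic cells.
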