>Addgene plasmid #26529 | MG-155 | addgene partial sequence | sequence record 32641 | 26529 with EGFP-C
GAGCTGTACAGTAAAGCGGCCGCCACCGTGGCACAAACCAGGAAGGGGAAATCTGTGGTTTAAATTCTTT
ATGCCTCATCCTCTGAGTGCTGAAGGCTTGCTGTAGGCTGTATGCTGTTAATGCTAATCGTGATAGGGGT
TTTTGCCTCCAACTGACTCCTACATATTAGCATTAACAGTGTATGATGCCTGTTACTAGCATTCACATGG
AACAAATTGCTGCCGTGGGAGGATGACAAAGAAGCATGAGTCACCCTGCTGGATAAACTTAGACTTCAGG
CTTTATCATTTTTCAATCTGTTAATCATAATCTGGTCACTGGGATGTTCAACCTTAAACTAAGTTTTGAA
AGTAAGGTTATTTAAAAGATTTATCAGTAGTATCCTAAATGCAAACATTTTCATTTAAATGTCAAGCCCA
TGTTTGTTTTTATCATTAACAGAACTCGAGGTTAACGAATTTCGACCTGCAGCCAAGCTTATCGATAAAA
TAAAAGATTTTATTTAGTCTCCAGAAAAAGGGGGGAATGAAAGACCCCACCTGTAGGTTTGGCAAGCTAG
CTTAAGTAACGCCATTTTGCAAGGCATGGAAAATACATAACTGAGAATAGAGAAGTTCAGATCAAGGTTA
GGAACAGAGAGACAGCAGAATATGGGCCAAACAGGATATCTGTGGTAAGCAGTTCCTGCCCCGGCTCAGG
GCCAAGAACAGATGGTCCCCAGATGCGGTCCCGCCCTCAGCAGTTTCTAGAGAACCATCAGATGTTTCCA
GGGTGCCCCAAGGACCTGAAATGACCCTGTGCCTTATTTGAACTAACCAATCAGTTCGCTTCTCGCTTCT
GTTCGCGCGCTTCTGCTCCCCGAGCTCAATAAAAGAGCCCACAACCCCTCACTCGGCGCGCCAGTCCTCC
GATAGACTGCGTCGCCCGGGTACCCGTGTATCATA
